Addgene plasmid #205075: RPO41 deltaN296
Purpose: RPO41 protein expression
Depositing lab: Smita Patel. Depositing organization: Rutgers, The State University of New Jersey. Publication: The N-terminal domain of the yeast mitochondrial RNA polymerase regulates multiple steps of transcription. Paratkar S, Deshpande AP, Tang GQ, Patel SS. J Biol Chem. 2011 May 6;286(18):16109-20. doi: 10.1074/jbc.M111.228023. Epub 2011 Mar 18. PubMed 21454631.
Backbone
  Vector backbone: pBR322
  Vector type: Bacterial Expression
Growth in bacteria
  Bacterial resistance: Ampicillin, 100 μg/mL
  Growth temperature: 37°C
  Growth strain: DH5alpha
  Copy number: Low Copy
Gene/Insert
  Gene/Insert name: RPO41
  Species: S. cerevisiae (budding yeast)
  Mutation: Lacks N Terminal 296 amino acids
  Entrez Gene: RPO41 (a.k.a. YFL036W)
  Cloning method: Unknown
Terms and licenses: Academic/Nonprofit Terms; Industry Terms: Not Available to Industry
How to cite: RPO41 deltaN296 was a gift from Smita Patel (Addgene plasmid # 205075 ; http://n2t.net/addgene:205075 ; RRID:Addgene_205075)
