[The description below was written by a language model from this plasmid's Addgene catalogue record and pLannotate feature annotations shown in this document.]
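Description:
RPO41 deltaN296 is a bacterial expression plasmid of about 7.9 kb, catalogued as pBR322-based, for producing an N-terminally truncated form of the Saccharomyces cerevisiae mitochondrial RNA polymerase Rpo41 (YFL036W) in E. coli. It replicates from a ColE1/pMB1-family origin and is selected with ampicillin through the bla gene and its own promoter. The record lists it as low copy, although only a short fragment of rop is annotated. An f1 phage origin is also present, along with scattered fragments of the pBR322 bom region.

The insert is an RPO41 coding fragment lacking the first 296 amino acids of the protein. Upstream and on the same strand lie a histidine affinity tag (annotated as a partial 8xHis match) and a TEV protease recognition site. This arrangement suggests an N-terminally His-tagged fusion from which the tag can be cleaved after purification. A lac operator sits just upstream of the tag, and the plasmid carries lacI under the lacIq promoter, so expression should be repressed until induced with IPTG. The driving promoter is not clearly identified. Only short fragments matching the EM7 and tet promoters were detected in that region, so the record does not state which promoter is used. The 5S rRNA segment and rrnB T1 terminator follow the coding sequence, and the rrnB T2 terminator is annotated just across the circular junction.

The stated purpose is RPO41 protein expression. The associated publication concerns how the N-terminal domain of the yeast mitochondrial RNA polymerase regulates steps of transcription, which fits use of this deletion variant as purified recombinant protein for comparison with the full-length enzyme.
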