Features (pLannotate 1.2.2; 22 found; start..end, strand, type, name):
     62..148     -  terminator     rrnB T1 terminator: Escherichia coli rrnB; transcription terminator T1 from the E. coli rrnB gene
    150..265     -  ncRNA          5S rRNA: Accession: RF00001 - 5S ribosomal RNA
    421..3588    -  CDS            RPO41 (fragment): RPOM_YEAST - Experimental evidence at protein level: Swiss-Prot protein existence level 1. DNA-dependent RNA polymerase catalyzes the transcription of DNA into RNA using the four ribonucleoside triphosphates as substrates. From Saccharomyces cerevisiae (strain ATCC 204508 / S288c) (Baker's yeast).
   3616..3636    -  CDS            TEV site: tobacco etch virus (TEV) protease recognition and cleavage site
   3658..3677    -  CDS            8xHis (fragment): 8xHis affinity tag
   3708..3724    -  protein_bind   lac operator: The lac repressor binds to the lac operator to inhibit transcription in E. coli. This inhibition can be relieved by adding lactose or isopropyl-β-D-thiogalactopyranoside (IPTG). lac repressor encoded by lacI
   3746..3762    -  promoter       EM7 promoter (fragment): synthetic bacterial promoter&nbsp
   3837..3938    +  CDS            yciV (fragment): RNAAM_ECOLI - Also known as trpH From Escherichia coli (strain K12).
   3934..3951    -  promoter       tet promoter (fragment): E. coli promoter for tetracycline efflux protein gene
   3993..5075    -  CDS            lacI: lac repressor; lacI; The lac repressor binds to the lac operator to inhibit transcription in E. coli. This inhibition can be relieved by adding lactose or isopropyl-β-D-thiogalactopyranoside (IPTG).
   5076..5153    -  promoter       lacIq promoter: lacI (mutant); In the lacIq allele, a single base change in the promoter boosts expression of the lacI gene about 10-fold.
   5197..5237    +  CDS            rop (fragment): Rop protein, which maintains plasmids at low copy number; rop
   5339..5377    +  misc_feature   bom (fragment): basis of mobility region from pBR322
   5393..5409    -  misc_feature   bom (fragment): basis of mobility region from pBR322
   5410..5461    +  misc_feature   bom (fragment): basis of mobility region from pBR322
   5462..5478    +  CDS            lacZα (fragment): LacZα fragment of β-galactosidase; lacZ fragment
   5483..5911    +  rep_origin     f1 ori (sequence partly withheld): f1 bacteriophage origin of replication; arrow indicates direction of (+) strand synthesis
   5922..5973    +  misc_feature   bom (fragment): basis of mobility region from pBR322
   6159..6747    -  rep_origin     ori: high-copy-number ColE1/pMB1/pBR322/pUC origin of replication
   6918..7778    -  CDS            AmpR: β-lactamase; bla; confers resistance to ampicillin, carbenicillin, and related antibiotics
   7779..7870    -  promoter       AmpR promoter: bla
   7889..7916    -  terminator     rrnB T2 terminator: transcription terminator T2 from the E. coli rrnB gene
>Addgene plasmid #205075 | RPO41 deltaN296 | addgene full sequence | sequence record 409473 | Addgene NGS Result
GGCGTCCTGCCCGCCACCCTCCGGGCCGTTGCTTCGCAACGTTCAAATCCGCTCCCGGCGGATTTGTCCT
ACTCAGGAGAGCGTTCACCGACAAACAACAGATAAAACGAAAGGCCCAGTCTTTCGACTGAGCCTTTCGT
TTTATTTGATGCCTGGCAGTTCCCTACTCTCGCATGGGGAGACCCCACACTACCATCGGCGCTACGGCGT
TTCACTTCTGAGTTCGGCATGGGGTCAGGTGGGACCACCGCGCTACTGCCGCCAGGCAAATTCTGTTTTA
TCAGACCGCTTCTGCGTTCTGATTTAATCTGTATCAGGCTGAAAATCTTCTCTCATCCGCCAAAACAGCC
AAGCTTGGTACCGCATGCCTCGAGACTGCAGGCTCTAGATTCGAAAGCGGCCGCGACTAGTGAGCTCTCA
CGAGAAAAAATATTGACTGTTTCTCAATACTGTAACATCAAAATCACCTTTAGGTGGGATTTCAGGTAAT
CTCAACGGTAAAAGAACACTCATACCGCTATTTTCATCTCCACCGTTTTCTAGTTCAAGTGCGTCCAAGT
CAGTGATGTCTTCAAATAATGATACAGTTGTAACCATCTTTTCACCAACATTTCTATCTTCTATTAGAGG
GCTGTTTAATAATTCTTGCCTTTTTTTCTCAAAATAAATTTCATCTGCTAATGTAGTACTTCTTCCTAAT
TTTCTGGATAAATCTTTACGGATTCTAATAATCTTTTGAGCCAAATCCGTAGATCTCTTCAACTTTCCAA
TCTTGACGTAATTCTTATACCTTTGGTCAAACTCCTCCTTCAATCTTAAAACCAGATCTACCTCATGGAG
TTTGATAAACTGTTCCCTTAACACCACATTCATAGTGTCTATATCAGATGCATGCGTCCAGTAAGAATCA
TGAACTGATGCGAAATCTAATCCTTGCTTTCCACATTCTGCTGCACTTAGCAACATATGTGAAGCATCCA
GCGAATGGATGAAGTTCGGTGGAAGACCTGCCTTTTGCCTTCTTGCATTAACAGGGTTGACAGCGAAAGG
ATCGCTAATAAAGACAGTTTGCAAATTGGTCTCAACTTGCTTTTTGCTTTCTTCACGATATGGCTGAACA
ATTGGTAGTCCTAGTGGTGTCGTCCATATGACGGATGACATAAAGTCGGGTTTATTACCGTTCTTGAACG
ATTTTTCATCAACATCCAACCTGATAGATTTGGAAATTCTTTTCGCACTTTCACCTAACCAATCCTGAAT
TAAATGCGCACTATGAAATAACTCGCGGATAGCACTAAAAACATGTTTGGTTAGGTATTTAGAAAAGTCT
AAGCTTTCTTTACGATCATCAAATATTGGGCTTAATTGTTTAGCAATTTGAAAAGTAGCCCCGACGTAGG
TAACACCATAAACGTTTGTCATGACGGTTTGCTTGACAACCTTTCTGGTAATCTTATCCTTCAAAATTTT
GGCGTTTTCGTCTCCTTTTTCTGCTGCAATTTCTAATCTTTTTTGCACCAACCTTGCAACATGAGCATAA
ACATCTTGTGGTTTATCGCTTGGAACCAGATTCACTTGAGTAGCCCCTTCAACGTCACCACCCAAGGCAG
CATAATGTTGCAAACCATTGCAAGTACCGTCTTGGTGAACCGGTTGATGAGAGATAAACTCCTCTGGATT
ATCCATTTTCATAACTTCATTCAATTCAAAGCATGTGGCCAATGCTTGCCATGGCTTATCAGCAGTAGTC
CACCAACGATCTCCCGTTAAGGGATTTTCCGCAGAATCCTTGATGTCCTGCAAATGAGACTCAGTAAATG
CAACACGATCCTTTAGGGGTAACTTATCAAATCCGAACAGATTTGACAAATGAATCTTTAACCACTTGAG
ACCAGAAGGTCCTAATTTTTTACCGTGCCAAAAAATCAAAAGGCCACGACTCATATCATTACCAAGATGA
TTGAAATGTGGAGACAAAGGATAAGCACGTCCCCTAAAGTCCAAATTATGTGGAAAGTACAGCTTTTCAC
CCAAAAATGCTCTTGCAATTTCCAATTTGTAGTTCGTATCACATCTATTTGATCTATCTGAAGAGAATTT
ATTAGCAATTGTTTTGACTTGAAGTTTCCAGGCTCTCAAAATGGAAGGGTCGGAGTTCTTCGGAGGAGCT
GGTGGTAAAACCATTTCGTCTTGTGCACCTGGAATATCTAGGAAACCTTCACCTTTATTCCAAACTTGTG
AAACCACATCAAAAACTTTTCTGTTGACAGTCCACGGTGTTCTACCCAGAACATTCAAACCATCATAAAC
GCGGTCTATATCACCATTATCGGAAGCAGCTTTCAAATATGCTACTTGTTCGGGTGAGTCTTTTGTTCTT
AAAAGGGTAGATTGTGTATAATGATATCCACCTGATCTCCAATTAACCCAGGGTTTGGGTTCCACCAACA
TTGGTAATAATTGTGGTTGGACAGAGGCAATCAATCTTTCACCGTTCAATTGACGAATCAAAGTCTTGTG
AATCTTCAAGACACCCAATTTGGAACCATTGTGGTACTGATAACCATGCGCAAAAGCTGGAGCTTCACCG
TGAACCTTAGCTTTTGTCACAGGGTCAACACCTTGCACAGATACCTTAGCGACTTGAATCAACATTGAGA
TTAATACCGAACCGATTCTGGCCCTAATACTCTGAGGCCACAAAATTTTCGACTGCTCAATTTGAGATGA
TCTGAATACAGATTTAGCATTTTGTACCAGTTTTTTGAATTCTGGTGATTTCTTGTTAACATCTCTGAAC
GCTTGAGATTCGCTTTTCAAAACCTGCTCGGATCTAAATTCCATTTCAATAGCTTTACCCACTGATATAA
CCGCTCTTGCGGTCCTCATACCTTCAATAACACCACCCGTAGAATTTAACTTTAATAGTTCCAAAATGGT
GATGACACACATTTTACCAGGGTCAATCAAGGTTAAGTATGGTCCATATCCAAGACGGTTCGTGTCAACT
TTATTCAAGCCTTTCTTATCTGATAGCTTTTCTGACAATAATGACCTACAATGATTAATTTCTTCCTTCA
CTAGAGGTAACATTTCATTATACCATTTCCACAACTTAACGTTTAAATTCTTTTCAATTGAAATGTCACC
TCTAGCTTTTGCCTCTTCAAAATCGTGCTTCCAACGCTCTCTTGCGGCTTCCGTTGCACGGTTTTCAAGT
ACCTTTTGTCTATCTTGGTTAAATATATTTAATGCGCTTTCGAATGCCTTCTTTTCCTCTAATGTTGGCA
GTGAATTGTAAATTTCAAAAAAATTTATAGAATTATTATTATCGTCGTTTTTCGTAGGTTTCATTTTCAA
AACATTATCATTGGCATCAAATTTGAATTTAGAAATTTGCTCTTTCTGTTCCGGCGTTAATGATAATCCC
AGCAAAGTATGCCGGATTACTCTCATTCCAATAGTGTCTACAGCTATAAGCTTTTCAGCGTCTTTTGACA
AGACTTCTGTTGAACCGTGGAATGAAACTTCCCGAAGAGGATCCAAGGAAGGTTTTTTTATAGAATCAGA
GCTTGCATTTGATGCTTTAGGCCTTTGAATTCCGGATCCCATGGCGCCCTGAAAATACAGGTTTTCGGTC
GTTGGGATATCGTAATCGTGATGGTGATGGTGATGGTAGTACGACATGGTCTGTTTCCTGTGTGAAATTG
TTATCCGCTCACAATTCCACAGATTATACGGACCGGATGATTAATTGTCAACAGCTCATTTCAGAATATT
TGCCAGAACCGTTATGATGTCGGCGCAAAAAACATTATCCAGAACGGGAGTGCGCCTTGAGCGACACGAA
TTATGCAGTGATTTACGACCTGCACAGCCATACCACAGCTTCCGATGGCTGCCTGACGCCAGAAGCATTG
GTGCACCGTGCAGTCGATGATAAGCTGTCAAACCAGATCAATTCGCGCTAACTTACATTAATTGCGTTGC
GCTCACTGCCCGCTTTCCAGTCGGGAAACCTGTCGTGCCAGCTGCATTAATGAATCGGCCAACGCGCGGG
GAGAGGCGGTTTGCGTATTGGGTGCCAGGGTGGTTTTTCTTTTCACCAGTGAGACGGGCAACAGCTGATT
GCCCTTCACCGCCTGGCCCTGAGAGAGTTGCAGCAAGCGGTCCACGCTGGTTTGCCCCAGCAGGCGAAAA
TCCTGTTTGATGGTGGTTAACGGCGGGATATAACATGAGCTGTCTTCGGTATCGTCGTATCCCACTACCG
AGATATCCGCACCAACGCGCAGCCCGGACTCGGTAATGGCGCGCATTGCGCCCAGCGCCATCTGATCGTT
GGCAACCAGCATCGCAGTGGGAACGATGCCCTCATTCAGCATTTGCATGGTTTGTTGAAAACCGGACATG
GCACTCCAGTCGCCTTCCCGTTCCGCTATCGGCTGAATTTGATTGCGAGTGAGATATTTATGCCAGCCAG
CCAGACGCAGACGCGCCGAGACAGAACTTAATGGGCCCGCTAACAGCGCGATTTGCTGGTGACCCAATGC
GACCAGATGCTCCACGCCCAGTCGCGTACCGTCTTCATGGGAGAAAATAATACTGTTGATGGGTGTCTGG
TCAGAGACATCAAGAAATAACGCCGGAACATTAGTGCAGGCAGCTTCCACAGCAATGGCATCCTGGTCAT
CCAGCGGATAGTTAATGATCAGCCCACTGACGCGTTGCGCGAGAAGATTGTGCACCGCCGCTTTACAGGC
TTCGACGCCGCTTCGTTCTACCATCGACACCACCACGCTGGCACCCAGTTGATCGGCGCGAGATTTAATC
GCCGCGACAATTTGCGACGGCGCGTGCAGGGCCAGACTGGAGGTGGCAACGCCAATCAGCAACGACTGTT
TGCCCGCCAGTTGTTGTGCCACGCGGTTGGGAATGTAATTCAGCTCCGCCATCGCCGCTTCCACTTTTTC
CCGCGTTTTCGCAGAAACGTGGCTGGCCTGGTTCACCACGCGGGAAACGGTCTGATAAGAGACACCGGCA
TACTCTGCGACATCGTATAACGTTACTGGTTTCACATTCACCACCCTGAATTGACTCTCTTCCGGGCGCT
ATCATGCCATACCGCGAAAGGTTTTGCACCATTCGATGGTGTCAACGTAAATGCATGCCGCTTCGCCTTC
GCGCGCGAATTGATCTGCTGCCTCGCGCGTTTCGGTGATGACGGTGAAAACCTCTGACACATGCAGCTCC
CGGAGACGGTCACAGCTTGTCTGTAAGCGGATGCCGGGAGCAGACAAGCCCGTCAGGGCGCGTCAGCGGG
TGTTGGCGGGTGTCGGGGCGCAGCCATGACCCAGTCACGTAGCGATAGCGGAGTGTACCAGTCACGTAGC
GATATCGCTACGTGACTGGTACTGGCTTAACTATGCGGCATCAGAGCAGATTGTACTGAGAGTGCACCAT
AGCAGCCTGAATGGCGAATGGG
[124 nt withheld, positions 5483-5606]
C
[91 nt withheld, positions 5608-5698]
A
[49 nt withheld, positions 5700-5748]
CCTTTGACGTTGGAGTCCACGTTCTTT
[37 nt withheld, positions 5776-5812]
ACCCTATCTCGGTCTATTCTTTTGATTTATAAGGGATTTTGCCGATTTCGGCCTATTGGTTAAAAAATGA
GCTGATTTAACAAAAATTTAACGCGAATTTTAACAAAATTATGCGGTGTGAAATACCGCACAGATGCGTA
AGGAGAAAATACCGCATCAGGCGCTCTTCCGCTTCCTCGCTCACTGACTCGCTGCGCTCGGTCGTTCGGC
TGCGGCGAGCGGTATCAGCTCACTCAAAGGCGGTAATACGGTTATCCACAGAATCAGGGGATAACGCAGG
AAAGAACATGTGAGCAAAAGGCCAGCAAAAGGCCAGGAACCGTAAAAAGGCCGCGTTGCTGGCGTTTTTC
CATAGGCTCCGCCCCCCTGACGAGCATCACAAAAATCGACGCTCAAGTCAGAGGTGGCGAAACCCGACAG
GACTATAAAGATACCAGGCGTTTCCCCCTGGAAGCTCCCTCGTGCGCTCTCCTGTTCCGACCCTGCCGCT
TACCGGATACCTGTCCGCCTTTCTCCCTTCGGGAAGCGTGGCGCTTTCTCATAGCTCACGCTGTAGGTAT
CTCAGTTCGGTGTAGGTCGTTCGCTCCAAGCTGGGCTGTGTGCACGAACCCCCCGTTCAGCCCGACCGCT
GCGCCTTATCCGGTAACTATCGTCTTGAGTCCAACCCGGTAAGACACGACTTATCGCCACTGGCAGCAGC
CACTGGTAACAGGATTAGCAGAGCGAGGTATGTAGGCGGTGCTACAGAGTTCTTGAAGTGGTGGCCTAAC
TACGGCTACACTAGAAGGACAGTATTTGGTATCTGCGCTCTGCTGAAGCCAGTTACCTTCGGAAAAAGAG
TTGGTAGCTCTTGATCCGGCAAACAAACCACCGCTGGTAGCGGTGGTTTTTTTGTTTGCAAGCAGCAGAT
TACGCGCAGAAAAAAAGGATCTCAAGAAGATCCTTTGATCTTTTCTACGGGGTCTGACGCTCAGTGGAAC
GAAAACTCACGTTAAGGGATTTTGGTCATGAGATTATCAAAAAGGATCTTCACCTAGATCCTTTTAAATT
AAAAATGAAGTTTTAAATCAATCTAAAGTATATATGAGTAAACTTGGTCTGACAGTTACCAATGCTTAAT
CAGTGAGGCACCTATCTCAGCGATCTGTCTATTTCGTTCATCCATAGTTGCCTGACTCCCCGTCGTGTAG
ATAACTACGATACGGGAGGGCTTACCATCTGGCCCCAGTGCTGCAATGATACCGCGAGACCCACGCTCAC
CGGCTCCAGATTTATCAGCAATAAACCAGCCAGCCGGAAGGGCCGAGCGCAGAAGTGGTCCTGCAACTTT
ATCCGCCTCCATCCAGTCTATTAATTGTTGCCGGGAAGCTAGAGTAAGTAGTTCGCCAGTTAATAGTTTG
CGCAACGTTGTTGCCATTGCTACAGGCATCGTGGTGTCACGCTCGTCGTTTGGTATGGCTTCATTCAGCT
CCGGTTCCCAACGATCAAGGCGAGTTACATGATCCCCCATGTTGTGCAAAAAAGCGGTTAGCTCCTTCGG
TCCTCCGATCGTTGTCAGAAGTAAGTTGGCCGCAGTGTTATCACTCATGGTTATGGCAGCACTGCATAAT
TCTCTTACTGTCATGCCATCCGTAAGATGCTTTTCTGTGACTGGTGAGTACTCAACCAAGTCATTCTGAG
AATAGTGTATGCGGCGACCGAGTTGCTCTTGCCCGGCGTCAACACGGGATAATACCGCGCCACATAGCAG
AACTTTAAAAGTGCTCATCATTGGAAAACGTTCTTCGGGGCGAAAACTCTCAAGGATCTTACCGCTGTTG
AGATCCAGTTCGATGTAACCCACTCGTGCACCCAACTGATCTTCAGCATCTTTTACTTTCACCAGCGTTT
CTGGGTGAGCAAAAACAGGAAGGCAAAATGCCGCAAAAAAGGGAATAAGGGCGACACGGAAATGTTGAAT
ACTCATACTCTTCCTTTTTCAATATTATTGAAGCATTTATCAGGGTTATTGTCTCATGAGCGGATACATA
TTTGAATGTATTTAGAAAAATAAACAAAAGAGTTTGTAGAAACGCAAAAAGGCCATCCGTCAGGATGGCC
TTCTGCTTAATTTGATGCCTGGCAGTTTATGGCG
